Addgene plasmid #247381: cwby0031
Purpose: GGA cloning AGGA-promoter-ccdb-TTCC-GS-HALC2_064-SNAC-6xhis
Depositing lab: David Baker. Publication: Accelerating protein design by scaling experimental characterization. Qian J, Milles LF, Wicky BIM, Ragotte RJ, Motmaen A, Borst AJ, Skotheim R, Ols S, Coventry B, Li X, Kibler RD, Goreshnik I, Exposit M, Lore K, Stewart L, Baker D. Nat Commun. 2026 Aug 20;17(1):9945. doi: 10.1038/s41467-026-76740-9. PubMed 42754580.
Backbone
  Vector backbone: pET29
  Vector type: Bacterial Expression
Growth in bacteria
  Bacterial resistance: Kanamycin, 50 μg/mL
  Growth temperature: 37°C
  Growth strain: NEB Stable
  Copy number: Unknown
Gene/Insert
  Gene/Insert name: ccdb
  Species: Synthetic
  Promoter: T7
  Cloning method: Golden Gate
Terms and licenses: Academic/Nonprofit Terms; Industry Terms: Not Available to Industry
Depositor comments: Please visit https://doi.org/10.1101/2025.08.05.668824 for bioRxiv preprint.
How to cite: cwby0031 was a gift from David Baker (Addgene plasmid # 247381 ; http://n2t.net/addgene:247381 ; RRID:Addgene_247381)
