[The description below was written by a language model from this plasmid's Addgene catalogue record and pLannotate feature annotations shown in this document.]
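Description:
cwby0031 is a pET29-based bacterial expression plasmid (about 5.9 kb) built as a Golden Gate assembly (GGA) entry vector for cloning designed protein sequences. It is selected with kanamycin through an aph(3')-Ia KanR gene and replicates from a ColE1/pMB1-type origin accompanied by the bom site and the rop gene, which keeps copy number down; the record lists copy number as unknown. An f1 origin, lacI with its own promoter, and residual tetracycline-resistance fragments from the pBR322 lineage are also annotated.

The expression region follows the standard pET layout: a T7 promoter with an adjacent lac operator, the T7 gene 10 ribosome binding site and a T7 terminator, giving IPTG-inducible transcription in hosts that supply T7 RNA polymerase. Between these sits a ccdB counter-selection cassette, preceded by a short ccdA fragment. According to the stated purpose, this cassette carries its own promoter and is flanked by the Golden Gate overhangs AGGA and TTCC. When an insert replaces it, the gyrase-poisoning CcdB toxin is lost, so in ccdB-sensitive strains only recombinant clones survive.

Downstream of the cloning site, the purpose line describes a GS linker, an element named HALC2_064, a SNAC tag (a sequence allowing chemical cleavage) and a 6xHis tag. An inserted open reading frame would therefore be expressed as a C-terminal fusion to these parts. The feature table detects only the His tag, plus a short hit labelled as a SET1 fragment just downstream of it. It does not annotate HALC2_064, and the record does not explain what that module is. The associated publication concerns scaling up experimental characterization of designed proteins, which fits use of this vector for parallel cloning and expression.
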