Features (pLannotate 1.2.2; 20 found; start..end, strand, type, name):
    286..304     +  promoter       T7 promoter: promoter for bacteriophage T7 RNA polymerase
    305..329     +  protein_bind   lac operator: The lac repressor binds to the lac operator to inhibit transcription in E. coli. This inhibition can be relieved by adding lactose or isopropyl-β-D-thiogalactopyranoside (IPTG). lac repressor encoded by lacI
    344..366     +  RBS            RBS: efficient ribosome binding site from bacteriophage T7 gene 10 (Olins and Rangwala, 1989)
    389..460     +  CDS            ccdA (fragment): CCDA_ECO57 - Also known as H, letA. Experimental evidence at protein level: Swiss-Prot protein existence level 1. Antitoxin component of a type II toxin-antitoxin (TA) system which inhibits the post-segregational killing (PSK) of plasmid-free cells, also referred to as a plasmid addiction system. Binds to and blocks the activity of CcdB; will also remove bound CcdB protein from the CcdB-GyrA complex by forming a CcdA-CcdB complex, a process termed rejuvenation. Functions as a transcriptional corepressor for the ccdAB operon, repression also requires CcdB (By similarity). From Escherichia coli
    494..796     +  CDS            ccdB: CCDB_ECOLI - Also known as G, letB, letD. Experimental evidence at protein level: Swiss-Prot protein existence level 1. Toxic component of a type II toxin-antitoxin (TA) system, functioning in plasmid maintainence. Responsible for the post- segregational killing (PSK) of plasmid-free cells, also referred to as a plasmid addiction system. Half-life of over 2 hours. Cell killing by CcdB is accompanied by filamentation, defects in chromosome and plasmid segregation, defects in cell division, formation of anucleate cells, decreased DNA synthesis and plasmid loss. Interferes with the activity of DN
   1034..1052    +  CDS            9xHis (fragment): 9xHis affinity tag
   1065..1114    +  CDS            SET1 (fragment): solubility-enhancement tag derived from T7 phage gene 10B
   1122..1169    +  terminator     T7 terminator: transcription terminator for bacteriophage T7 RNA polymerase
   1206..1634    +  rep_origin     f1 ori (sequence partly withheld): f1 bacteriophage origin of replication; arrow indicates direction of (+) strand synthesis
   1687..1744    +  promoter       AmpR promoter (fragment): bla
   1753..2568    -  CDS            KanR: aminoglycoside phosphotransferase; aph(3')-Ia; confers resistance to kanamycin in bacteria or G418 (Geneticin®) in eukaryotes
   2690..3278    +  rep_origin     ori: high-copy-number ColE1/pMB1/pBR322/pUC origin of replication
   3464..3603    -  misc_feature   bom: basis of mobility region from pBR322
   3705..3896    -  CDS            rop: Rop protein, which maintains plasmids at low copy number; rop
   3913..4293    +  CDS            YPB1_ECOLX: Protein predicted: Swiss-Prot protein existence level 4. From Escherichia coli.
   4365..4656    -  CDS            TcR (fragment): tetracycline efflux protein; tet; confers resistance to tetracycline
   4671..4692    -  protein_bind   CAP binding site: CAP binding activates transcription in the presence of cAMP. E. coli catabolite activator protein
   4705..5787    -  CDS            lacI: lac repressor; lacI; The lac repressor binds to the lac operator to inhibit transcription in E. coli. This inhibition can be relieved by adding lactose or isopropyl-β-D-thiogalactopyranoside (IPTG).
   5788..5865    -  promoter       lacI promoter: lacI
   5873..260     -  CDS            TcR (fragment) (across the origin): tetracycline efflux protein; tet; confers resistance to tetracycline
>Addgene plasmid #247381 | cwby0031 | addgene full sequence | sequence record 493136 | Addgene NGS Result
ACTCCTGCATTAGGAAGCAGCCCAGTAGTAGGTTGAGGCCGTTGAGCACCGCCGCCGCAAGGAATGGTGC
ATGCAAGGAGATGGCGCCCAACAGTCCCCCGGCCACGGGGCCTGCCACCATACCCACGCCGAAACAAGCG
CTCATGAGCCCGAAGTGGCGAGCCCGATCTTCCCCATCGGTGATGTCGGCGATATAGGCGCCAGCAACCG
CACCTGTGGCGCCGGTGATGCCGGCCACGATGCGTCCGGCGTAGAGGATCGAGATCGATCTCGATCCCGC
GAAATTAATACGACTCACTATAGGGGAATTGTGAGCGGATAACAATTCCCCTCTAGAAATAATTTTGTTT
AACTTTAAGAAGGAGATATACATATGTCAGGAGGAGACCGAAAGCGTATTACAGTGACAGTTGACAGCGA
CAGCTATCAGTTGCTCAAGGCATATATGATGTCAATATCTCCGGTCTGGTATGCACAACCAAGAATGAAG
CCCATGCAGTTTAAGGTTTACACCTATAAAAGAGAGAGCCGTTATCGTCTGTTTGTGGATGTACAGAGTG
ATATTATTGACACGCCCGGGCGACGGATGGTGATCCCCCTGGCCAGTGCACGTCTGCTGTCAGATAAAGT
CTCCCGTGAACTTTACCCGGTGGTGCATATCGGGGATGAAAGCTGGCGCATGATGACCACCGATATGGCC
AGTGTGCCGGTTTCCGTTATCGGGGAAGAAGTGGCTGATCTCAGCCACCGCGAAAATGACATCAAAAACG
CCATTAACCTGATGTTCTGGGGAATATGAACGGTCTCGTTCCGGTAGCAAACTGAAAGAACAGGAAGAAC
TGATCGACGAGATTAGCGAGAAAGCGAAAGAATTCCTGCTGGAAATCAAAGAGAAATATCCGGGCGAACT
GAGCGAAGAACGCTATCCGGGTCGCGTGGTGCTGACCTATGTGAACGAAGAAAAGGGCTTTAGCATTACC
GTGACCATTGAACTGCTGAACAAAGAGAAAGGATCACATCATTGGGGCAGCACCCACCACCACCACCACC
ACTAATGAGATCCGGCTGCTAACAAAGCCCGAAAGGAAGCTGAGTTGGCTGCTGCCACCGCTGAGCAATA
ACTAGCATAACCCCTTGGGGCCTCTAAACGGGTCTTGAGGGGTTTTTTGCTGAAAGGAGGAACTATATCC
GGATTGGCGAATGGG
[124 nt withheld, positions 1206-1329]
C
[91 nt withheld, positions 1331-1421]
A
[49 nt withheld, positions 1423-1471]
CCTTTGACGTTGGAGTCCACGTTCTTT
[37 nt withheld, positions 1499-1535]
ACCCTATCTCGGTCTATTCTTTTGATTTATAAGGGATTTTGCCGATTTCGGCCTATTGGTTAAAAAATGA
GCTGATTTAACAAAAATTTAACGCGAATTTTAACAAAATATTAACGCTTACAATTTAGGTGGCACTTTTC
GGGGAAATGTGCGCGGAACCCCTATTTGTTTATTTTTCTAAATACATTCAAATATGTATCCGCTCATGAA
TTAATTCTTAGAAAAACTCATCGAGCATCAAATGAAACTGCAATTTATTCATATCAGGATTATCAATACC
ATATTTTTGAAAAAGCCGTTTCTGTAATGAAGGAGAAAACTCACCGAGGCAGTTCCATAGGATGGCAAGA
TCCTGGTATCGGTCTGCGATTCCGACTCGTCCAACATCAATACAACCTATTAATTTCCCCTCGTCAAAAA
TAAGGTTATCAAGTGAGAAATCACCATGAGTGACGACTGAATCCGGTGAGAATGGCAAAAGTTTATGCAT
TTCTTTCCAGACTTGTTCAACAGGCCAGCCATTACGCTCGTCATCAAAATCACTCGCATCAACCAAACCG
TTATTCATTCGTGATTGCGCCTGAGCGAGACGAAATACGCGATCGCTGTTAAAAGGACAATTACAAACAG
GAATCGAATGCAACCGGCGCAGGAACACTGCCAGCGCATCAACAATATTTTCACCTGAATCAGGATATTC
TTCTAATACCTGGAATGCTGTTTTCCCGGGGATCGCAGTGGTGAGTAACCATGCATCATCAGGAGTACGG
ATAAAATGCTTGATGGTCGGAAGAGGCATAAATTCCGTCAGCCAGTTTAGTCTGACCATCTCATCTGTAA
CATCATTGGCAACGCTACCTTTGCCATGTTTCAGAAACAACTCTGGCGCATCGGGCTTCCCATACAATCG
ATAGATTGTCGCACCTGATTGCCCGACATTATCGCGAGCCCATTTATACCCATATAAATCAGCATCCATG
TTGGAATTTAATCGCGGCCTAGAGCAAGACGTTTCCCGTTGAATATGGCTCATAACACCCCTTGTATTAC
TGTTTATGTAAGCAGACAGTTTTATTGTTCATGACCAAAATCCCTTAACGTGAGTTTTCGTTCCACTGAG
CGTCAGACCCCGTAGAAAAGATCAAAGGATCTTCTTGAGATCCTTTTTTTCTGCGCGTAATCTGCTGCTT
GCAAACAAAAAAACCACCGCTACCAGCGGTGGTTTGTTTGCCGGATCAAGAGCTACCAACTCTTTTTCCG
AAGGTAACTGGCTTCAGCAGAGCGCAGATACCAAATACTGTCCTTCTAGTGTAGCCGTAGTTAGGCCACC
ACTTCAAGAACTCTGTAGCACCGCCTACATACCTCGCTCTGCTAATCCTGTTACCAGTGGCTGCTGCCAG
TGGCGATAAGTCGTGTCTTACCGGGTTGGACTCAAGACGATAGTTACCGGATAAGGCGCAGCGGTCGGGC
TGAACGGGGGGTTCGTGCACACAGCCCAGCTTGGAGCGAACGACCTACACCGAACTGAGATACCTACAGC
GTGAGCTATGAGAAAGCGCCACGCTTCCCGAAGGGAGAAAGGCGGACAGGTATCCGGTAAGCGGCAGGGT
CGGAACAGGAGAGCGCACGAGGGAGCTTCCAGGGGGAAACGCCTGGTATCTTTATAGTCCTGTCGGGTTT
CGCCACCTCTGACTTGAGCGTCGATTTTTGTGATGCTCGTCAGGGGGGCGGAGCCTATGGAAAAACGCCA
GCAACGCGGCCTTTTTACGGTTCCTGGCCTTTTGCTGGCCTTTTGCTCACATGTTCTTTCCTGCGTTATC
CCCTGATTCTGTGGATAACCGTATTACCGCCTTTGAGTGAGCTGATACCGCTCGCCGCAGCCGAACGACC
GAGCGCAGCGAGTCAGTGAGCGAGGAAGCGGAAGAGCGCCTGATGCGGTATTTTCTCCTTACGCATCTGT
GCGGTATTTCACACCGCAATGGTGCACTCTCAGTACAATCTGCTCTGATGCCGCATAGTTAAGCCAGTAT
ACACTCCGCTATCGCTACGTGACTGGGTCATGGCTGCGCCCCGACACCCGCCAACACCCGCTGACGCGCC
CTGACGGGCTTGTCTGCTCCCGGCATCCGCTTACAGACAAGCTGTGACCGTCTCCGGGAGCTGCATGTGT
CAGAGGTTTTCACCGTCATCACCGAAACGCGCGAGGCAGCTGCGGTAAAGCTCATCAGCGTGGTCGTGAA
GCGATTCACAGATGTCTGCCTGTTCATCCGCGTCCAGCTCGTTGAGTTTCTCCAGAAGCGTTAATGTCTG
GCTTCTGATAAAGCGGGCCATGTTAAGGGCGGTTTTTTCCTGTTTGGTCACTGATGCCTCCGTGTAAGGG
GGATTTCTGTTCATGGGGGTAATGATACCGATGAAACGAGAGAGGATGCTCACGATACGGGTTACTGATG
ATGAACATGCCCGGTTACTGGAACGTTGTGAGGGTAAACAACTGGCGGTATGGATGCGGCGGGACCAGAG
AAAAATCACTCAGGGTCAATGCCAGCGCTTCGTTAATACAGATGTAGGTGTTCCACAGGGTAGCCAGCAG
CATCCTGCGATGCAGATCCGGAACATAATGGTGCAGGGCGCTGACTTCCGCGTTTCCAGACTTTACGAAA
CACGGAAACCGAAGACCATTCATGTTGTTGCTCAGGTCGCAGACGTTTTGCAGCAGCAGTCGCTTCACGT
TCGCTCGCGTATCGGTGATTCATTCTGCTAACCAGTAAGGCAACCCCGCCAGCCTAGCCGGGTCCTCAAC
GACAGGAGCACGATCATGCGCACCCGTGGGGCCGCCATGCCGGCGATAATGGCCTGCTTCTCGCCGAAAC
GTTTGGTGGCGGGACCAGTGACGAAGGCTTGAGCGAGGGCGTGCAAGATTCCGAATACCGCAAGCGACAG
GCCGATCATCGTCGCGCTCCAGCGAAAGCGGTCCTCGCCGAAAATGACCCAGAGCGCTGCCGGCACCTGT
CCTACGAGTTGCATGATAAAGAAGACAGTCATAAGTGCGGCGACGATAGTCATGCCCCGCGCCCACCGGA
AGGAGCTGACTGGGTTGAAGGCTCTCAAGGGCATCGGTCGAGATCCCGGTGCCTAATGAGTGAGCTAACT
TACATTAATTGCGTTGCGCTCACTGCCCGCTTTCCAGTCGGGAAACCTGTCGTGCCAGCTGCATTAATGA
ATCGGCCAACGCGCGGGGAGAGGCGGTTTGCGTATTGGGCGCCAGGGTGGTTTTTCTTTTCACCAGTGAG
ACGGGCAACAGCTGATTGCCCTTCACCGCCTGGCCCTGAGAGAGTTGCAGCAAGCGGTCCACGCTGGTTT
GCCCCAGCAGGCGAAAATCCTGTTTGATGGTGGTTAACGGCGGGATATAACATGAGCTGTCTTCGGTATC
GTCGTATCCCACTACCGAGATGTCCGCACCAACGCGCAGCCCGGACTCGGTAATGGCGCGCATTGCGCCC
AGCGCCATCTGATCGTTGGCAACCAGCATCGCAGTGGGAACGATGCCCTCATTCAGCATTTGCATGGTTT
GTTGAAAACCGGACATGGCACTCCAGTCGCCTTCCCGTTCCGCTATCGGCTGAATTTGATTGCGAGTGAG
ATATTTATGCCAGCCAGCCAGACGCAGACGCGCCGAGACAGAACTTAATGGGCCCGCTAACAGCGCGATT
TGCTGGTGACCCAATGCGACCAGATGCTCCACGCCCAGTCGCGTACCGTCTTCATGGGAGAAAATAATAC
TGTTGATGGGTGTCTGGTCAGAGACATCAAGAAATAACGCCGGAACATTAGTGCAGGCAGCTTCCACAGC
AATGGCATCCTGGTCATCCAGCGGATAGTTAATGATCAGCCCACTGACGCGTTGCGCGAGAAGATTGTGC
ACCGCCGCTTTACAGGCTTCGACGCCGCTTCGTTCTACCATCGACACCACCACGCTGGCACCCAGTTGAT
CGGCGCGAGATTTAATCGCCGCGACAATTTGCGACGGCGCGTGCAGGGCCAGACTGGAGGTGGCAACGCC
AATCAGCAACGACTGTTTGCCCGCCAGTTGTTGTGCCACGCGGTTGGGAATGTAATTCAGCTCCGCCATC
GCCGCTTCCACTTTTTCCCGCGTTTTCGCAGAAACGTGGCTGGCCTGGTTCACCACGCGGGAAACGGTCT
GATAAGAGACACCGGCATACTCTGCGACATCGTATAACGTTACTGGTTTCACATTCACCACCCTGAATTG
ACTCTCTTCCGGGCGCTATCATGCCATACCGCGAAAGGTTTTGCGCCATTCGATGGTGTCCGGGATCTCG
ACGCTCTCCCTTATGCG
